>Addgene plasmid #180357 | pTRIP TRE BI_SEPT2 NCmut-14-GFP11_SEPT2 NCmut-14-GFP10 | addgene full sequence | sequence record 358018 | Addgene NGS Result
TTGGCTGATACGCGTACGTCGGCAGTGAAAAAAATGCTTTATTTGTGAAATTTGTGATGCTATTGCTTTA
TTTGTAACCATTATAAGCTGCAATAAACAAGTTAACAACAACAATTGCATTCATTTTATGTTTCAGGTTC
AGGGGGAGGTGTGGGAGGTTTTTTAAAGCAAGTAAAACCTCTACAAATGTGGTATGGCTGATTATGATCC
TCTAGATTAGGAGGCGTCGGTGATGCCGGCGGCGGTCACGTACTCCAGCAGCACCATGTGGTCGCGCTTC
TCTCCGGAGGACCCACCACCTCCAGAGCCACCGCCACCATCGATCACATGGTGGCCGAGAGCCCCGCCGT
CGCCGTCACCACCCTGCATCTGCATCTGCATCTGCGCTTGCATTCTTGCAATCATCTCTTGCATGCGGCG
GAGCTCAGCCTCCTTTTCAAGCAAGATCTGGTCTTTATTCATGTCCTCATTCTCTACTTTCCTGCCGCCT
CTCTTCAGCCTCTCAGAACGGAAGTTTTCATAGTGAAGGTCTTGGGTCACTTCCTGTAGGTCCTGCATGT
GGGTGATGAGCATCGTTCTCAGCTTCAGAAAGTCATTGTGTTCTGGGTTCTCCACCTCTACAACACCCCA
TGGGTAGAGACGGCCTCTAACCTTCTTGCCTTTGGCTTCAATCAACTGGTTGGAGCCAACCACAGAGAAT
GGGATACTGGCCTTGAGGAGTCTAGTCTGCTCCTTAAAGTCTTCATCTTCATCTGACTCTGCATCAGGTA
AGTGATAGATTTTAATGTTATGCTCTTCAATTTCATCCAAAATCCTTTTCTTAAGCCGCTCACGCTCCTT
CAGAGTGAGAGTGTCAGCTTTCGCAATGACAGGCACAATATTCACCTTATTGTGTATCGCTTTCATAAAT
GCAACATCTAAGGGCTTCAGTCCATGTCCAAAAGGTGAAATGAAGTAGAAGCAACAATGTACCCTGTTAT
CAATGATGTGACGCCTGTTCAGTCCACTCTCATCATGTAGGTAGCGTTCAAACTGCTCATCAATGTAGGA
GATAATTGTCTTGAAACAATCCCTGCAGTTGATGGCATCCCCGTAGCCGGGAGTGTCCACTACTGTAAGC
CGCAGCTTCACACCCCGCTCTTCAATCTCAACAGTCGAAGCCTCTATCTGGACAGTTCTTTCAATTTTCT
CTGCAGCTCCAGGAATCACTCTTTCTGGGTAGAGATCAGTCAGGAATAAGCTGTTTATGAGAGTTGATTT
TCCTAGACCAGATTCACCAACCACCATCAGAGTGAACTCGAACCCCTTCTTCACTGATTTTCGGTGATCT
TGATTGGGAAGATTTGCATCTCCAACATAGCCAGGAGTTTCTGGATTTATAAACTGAGTTGGTTGTTGCT
TAGACATCATATGACCGGTGAATTCTCCAGGCGATCTGACGGTTCACTAAACGAGCTCTGCTTATATAGG
CCTCCCACCGTACACGCCACCTCGACATACTCGAGTTTACTCCCTATCAGTGATAGAGAACGTATGTCGA
GTTTACTCCCTATCAGTGATAGAGAACGATGTCGAGTTTACTCCCTATCAGTGATAGAGAACGTATGTCG
AGTTTACTCCCTATCAGTGATAGAGAACGTATGTCGAGTTTACTCCCTATCAGTGATAGAGAACGTATGT
CGAGTTTATCCCTATCAGTGATAGAGAACGTATGTCGAGTTTACTCCCTATCAGTGATAGAGAACGTATG
TCGAGGTAGGCGTGTACGGTGGGAGGCCTATATAAGCAGAGCTCGTTTAGTGAACCGTCAGATCGCCTGG
AGATTTCGAGCTCGGTACCGCGGATGTCTAAGCAACAACCAACTCAGTTTATAAATCCAGAAACTCCTGG
CTATGTTGGAGATGCAAATCTTCCCAATCAAGATCACCGAAAATCAGTGAAGAAGGGGTTCGAGTTCACT
CTGATGGTGGTTGGTGAATCTGGTCTAGGAAAATCAACTCTCATAAACAGCTTATTCCTGACTGATCTCT
ACCCAGAAAGAGTGATTCCTGGAGCTGCAGAGAAAATTGAAAGAACTGTCCAGATAGAGGCTTCGACTGT
TGAGATTGAAGAGCGGGGTGTGAAGCTGCGGCTTACAGTAGTGGACACTCCCGGCTACGGGGATGCCATC
AACTGCAGGGATTGTTTCAAGACAATTATCTCCTACATTGATGAGCAGTTTGAACGCTACCTACATGATG
AGAGTGGACTGAACAGGCGTCACATCATTGATAACAGGGTACATTGTTGCTTCTACTTCATTTCACCTTT
TGGACATGGACTGAAGCCCTTAGATGTTGCATTTATGAAAGCGATACACAATAAGGTGAATATTGTGCCT
GTCATTGCGAAAGCTGACACTCTCACTCTGAAGGAGCGTGAGCGGCTTAAGAAAAGGATTTTGGATGAAA
TTGAAGAGCATAACATTAAAATCTATCACTTACCTGATGCAGAGTCAGATGAAGATGAAGACTTTAAGGA
GCAGACTAGACTCCTCAAGGCCAGTATCCCATTCTCTGTGGTTGGCTCCAACCAGTTGATTGAAGCCAAA
GGCAAGAAGGTTAGAGGCCGTCTCTACCCATGGGGTGTTGTAGAGGTGGAGAACCCAGAACACAATGACT
TTCTGAAGCTGAGAACGATGCTCATCACCCACATGCAGGACCTACAGGAAGTGACCCAAGACCTTCACTA
TGAAAACTTCCGTTCTGAGAGGCTGAAGAGAGGCGGCAGGAAAGTAGAGAATGAGGACATGAATAAAGAC
CAGATCTTGCTTGAAAAGGAGGCTGAGCTCCGCCGCATGCAAGAGATGATTGCAAGAATGCAAGCGCAGA
TGCAGATGCAGATGCAGGGTGGTGACGGCGACGGCGGGGCTCTCGGCCACCATGTGATCGATGGTGGCGG
TGGCTCTGGAGGTGGTGGGTCCTCCGGAATGGGCGACCTGCCCGACGACCACTACCTGTCCACCCAGACC
ATCCTGAGCAAGGACCTGAACTAAGCTAGCTAATAGTTCCGCCCCTCTCCCTCCCCCCTAACGTTACTGG
CCGAAGCCGCTTGGAATAAGGCCGGTGTGCGTTTGTCTATATGTTATTTTCCACCATATTGCCGTCTTTT
GGCAATGTGAGGGCCCGGAAACCTGGCCCTGTCTTCTTGACGAGCATTCCTAGGGGTCTTTCCCCTCTCG
CCAAAGGAATGCAAGGTCTGTTGAATGTCGTGAAGGAAGCAGTTCCTCTGGAAGCTTCTTGAAGACAAAC
AACGTCTGTAGCGACCCTTTGCAGGCAGCGGAACCCCCCACCTGGCGACAGGTGCCTCTGCGGCCAAAAG
CCACGTGTATAAGATACACCTGCAAAGGCGGCACAACCCCAGTGCCACGTTGTGAGTTGGATAGTTGTGG
AAAGAGTCAAATGGCTCTCCTCAAGCGTATTCAACAAGGGGCTGAAGGATGCCCAGAAGGTACCCCATTG
TATGGGATCTGATCTGGGGCCTCGGTGCACATGCTTTACATGTGTTTAGTCGAGGTTAAAAAAACGTCTA
GGCCCCCCGAACCACGGGGACGTGGTTTTCCTTTGAAAAACACGATGCAAGCATGAGCGAGCTGATTAAG
GAGAACATGCACATGAAGCTGTACATGGAGGGCACCGTGGACAACCATCACTTCAAGTGCACATCCGAGG
GCGAAGGCAAGCCCTACGAGGGCACCCAGACCATGAGAATCAAGGTGGTCGAGGGCGGCCCTCTCCCCTT
CGCCTTCGACATCCTGGCTACTAGCTTCCTCTACGGCAGCAAGACCTTCATCAACCACACCCAGGGCATC
CCCGACTTCTTCAAGCAGTCCTTCCCTGAGGGCTTCACATGGGAGAGAGTCACCACATACGAAGACGGGG
GCGTGCTGACCGCTACCCAGGACACCAGCCTCCAGGACGGCTGCCTCATCTACAACGTCAAGATCAGAGG
GGTGAACTTCACATCCAACGGCCCTGTGATGCAGAAGAAAACACTCGGCTGGGAGGCCTTCACCGAGACG
CTGTACCCCGCTGACGGCGGCCTGGAAGGCAGAAACGACATGGCCCTGAAGCTCGTGGGCGGGAGCCATC
TGATCGCAAACATCAAGACCACATATAGATCCAAGAAACCCGCTAAGAACCTCAAGATGCCTGGCGTCTA
CTATGTGGACTACAGACTGGAAAGAATCAAGGAGGCCAACAACGAGACCTACGTCGAGCAGCACGAGGTG
GCAGTGGCCAGATACTGCGACCTCCCTAGCAAACTGGGGCACAAGCTTAATTAAGGATCCAGCGGCCGCT
CGAGACCTAGAAAAACATGGAGCAATCACAAGTAGCAATACAGCAGCTACCAATGCTGATTGTGCCTGGC
TAGAAGCACAAGAGGAGGAGGAGGTGGGTTTTCCAGTCACACCTCAGGTACCTTTAAGACCAATGACTTA
CAAGGCAGCTGTAGATCTTAGCCACTTTTTAAAAGAAAAGGGGGGACTGGAAGGGCTAATTCACTCCCAA
CGAAGACAAAATCGTCGAGAGATGCTGCATATAAGCAGCTGCTTTTTGCTTGTACTGGGTCTCTCTGGTT
AGACCAGATCTGAGCCTGGGAGCTCTCTGGCTAACTAGGGAACCCACTGCTTAAGCCTCAATAAAGCTTG
CCTTGAGTGCTTCAAGTAGTGTGTGCCCGTCTGTTGTGTGACTCTGGTAACTAGAGATCCCTCAGACCCT
TTTAGTCAGTGTGGAAAATCTCTAGCAGTAGTAGTTCATGTCATCTTATTATTCAGTATTTATAACTTGC
AAAGAAATGAATATCAGAGAGTGAGAGGCCTTGACATTATAATAGATTTAGCAGGAATTGAACTAGGAGT
GGAGCACACAGGCAAAGCTGCAGAAGTACTTGGAAGAAGCCACCAGAGATACTCACGATTCTGCACATAC
CTGGCTAATCCCAGATCCTAAGGATTACATTAAGTTTACTAACATTTATATAATGATTTATAGTTTAAAG
TATAAACTTATCTAATTTACTATTCTGACAGATATTAATTAATCCTCAAATATCATAAGAGATGATTACT
ATTATCCCCATTTAACACAAGAGGAAACTGAGAGGGAAAGATGTTGAAGTAATTTTCCCACAATTACAGC
ATCCGTTAGTTACGACTCTATGATCTTCTGACACAAATTCCATTTACTCCTCACCCTATGACTCAGTCGA
ATATATCAAAGTTATGGACATTATGCTAAGTAACAAATTACCCTTTTATATAGTAAATACTGAGTAGATT
GAGAGAAGAAATTGTTTGCAAACCTGAATAGCTTCAAGAAGAAGAGAAGTGAGGATAAGAATAACAGTTG
TCATTTAACAAGTTTTAACAAGTAACTTGGTTAGAAAGGGATTCAAATGCATAAAGCAAGGGATAAATTT
TTCTGGCAACAAGACTATACAATATAACCTTAAATATGACTTCAAATAATTGTTGGAACTTGATAAAACT
AATTAAATATTATTGAAGATTATCAATATTATAAATGTAATTTACTTTTAAAAAGGGAACATAGAAATGT
GTATCATTAGAGTAGAAAACAATCCTTATTATCACAATTTGTCAAAACAAGTTTGTTATTAACACAAGTA
GAATACTGCATTCAATTAAGTTGACTGCAGATTTTGTGTTTTGTTAAAATTAGAAAGAGATAACAACAAT
TTGAATTATTGAAAGTAACATGTAAATAGTTCTACATACGTTCTTTTGACATCTTGTTCAATCATTGATC
GAAGTTCTTTATCTTGGAAGAATTTGTTCCAAAGACTCTGAAATAAGGAAAACAATCTATTATATAGTCT
CACACCTTTGTTTTACTTTTAGTGATTTCAATTTAATAATGTAAATGGTTAAAATTTATTCTTCTCTGAG
ATCATTTCACATTGCAGATAGAAAACCTGAGACTGGGGTAATTTTTATTAAAATCTAATTTAATCTCAGA
AACACATCTTTATTCTAACATCAATTTTTCCAGTTTGATATTATCATATAAAGTCAGCCTTCCTCATCTG
CAGGTTCCACAACAAAAATCCAACCAACTGTGGATCAAAAATATTGGGAAAAAATTAAAAATAGCAATAC
AACAATAAAAAAATACAAATCAGAAAAACAGCACAGTATAACAACTTTATTTAGCATTTACAATCTATTA
GGTATTATAAGTAATCTAGCCAGATCCTCTACGCCGGACGCATCGTGGCCGGCATCACCGGCGCCACAGG
TGCGGTTGCTGGCGCCTATATCGCCGACATCACCGATGGGGAAGATCGGGCTCGCCACTTCGGGCTCATG
AGCGCTTGTTTCGGCGTGGGTATGGTGGCAGGCCCCGTGGCCGGGGGACTGTTGGGCGCCATCTCCTTGC
ATGCACCATTCCTTGCGGCGGCGGTGCTCAACGGCCTCAACCTACTACTGGGCTGCTTCCTAATGCAGGA
GTCGCATAAGGGAGAGCGTCGAATGGTGCACTCTCAGTACAATCTGCTCTGATGCCGCATAGTTAAGCCA
GCCCCGACACCCGCCAACACCCGCTGACGCGCCCTGACGGGCTTGTCTGCTCCCGGCATCCGCTTACAGA
CAAGCTGTGACCGTCTCCGGGAGCTGCATGTGTCAGAGGTTTTCACCGTCATCACCGAAACGCGCGAGAC
GAAAGGGCCTCGTGATACGCCTATTTTTATAGGTTAATGTCATGATAATAATGGTTTCTTAGACGTCAGG
TGGCACTTTTCGGGGAAATGTGCGCGGAACCCCTATTTGTTTATTTTTCTAAATACATTCAAATATGTAT
CCGCTCATGAGACAATAACCCTGATAAATGCTTCAATAATATTGAAAAAGGAAGAGTATGAGTATTCAAC
ATTTCCGTGTCGCCCTTATTCCCTTTTTTGCGGCATTTTGCCTTCCTGTTTTTGCTCACCCAGAAACGCT
GGTGAAAGTAAAAGATGCTGAAGATCAGTTGGGTGCACGAGTGGGTTACATCGAACTGGATCTCAACAGC
GGTAAGATCCTTGAGAGTTTTCGCCCCGAAGAACGTTTTCCAATGATGAGCACTTTTAAAGTTCTGCTAT
GTGGCGCGGTATTATCCCGTATTGACGCCGGGCAAGAGCAACTCGGTCGCCGCATACACTATTCTCAGAA
TGACTTGGTTGAGTACTCACCAGTCACAGAAAAGCATCTTACGGATGGCATGACAGTAAGAGAATTATGC
AGTGCTGCCATAACCATGAGTGATAACACTGCGGCCAACTTACTTCTGACAACGATCGGAGGACCGAAGG
AGCTAACCGCTTTTTTGCACAACATGGGGGATCATGTAACTCGCCTTGATCGTTGGGAACCGGAGCTGAA
TGAAGCCATACCAAACGACGAGCGTGACACCACGATGCCTGTAGCAATGGCAACAACGTTGCGCAAACTA
TTAACTGGCGAACTACTTACTCTAGCTTCCCGGCAACAATTAATAGACTGGATGGAGGCGGATAAAGTTG
CAGGACCACTTCTGCGCTCGGCCCTTCCGGCTGGCTGGTTTATTGCTGATAAATCTGGAGCCGGTGAGCG
TGGGTCTCGCGGTATCATTGCAGCACTGGGGCCAGATGGTAAGCCCTCCCGTATCGTAGTTATCTACACG
ACGGGGAGTCAGGCAACTATGGATGAACGAAATAGACAGATCGCTGAGATAGGTGCCTCACTGATTAAGC
ATTGGTAACTGTCAGACCAAGTTTACTCATATATACTTTAGATTGATTTAAAACTTCATTTTTAATTTAA
AAGGATCTAGGTGAAGATCCTTTTTGATAATCTCATGACCAAAATCCCTTAACGTGAGTTTTCGTTCCAC
TGAGCGTCAGACCCCGTAGAAAAGATCAAAGGATCTTCTTGAGATCCTTTTTTTCTGCGCGTAATCTGCT
GCTTGCAAACAAAAAAACCACCGCTACCAGCGGTGGTTTGTTTGCCGGATCAAGAGCTACCAACTCTTTT
TCCGAAGGTAACTGGCTTCAGCAGAGCGCAGATACCAAATACTGTTCTTCTAGTGTAGCCGTAGTTAGGC
CACCACTTCAAGAACTCTGTAGCACCGCCTACATACCTCGCTCTGCTAATCCTGTTACCAGTGGCTGCTG
CCAGTGGCGATAAGTCGTGTCTTACCGGGTTGGACTCAAGACGATAGTTACCGGATAAGGCGCAGCGGTC
GGGCTGAACGGGGGGTTCGTGCACACAGCCCAGCTTGGAGCGAACGACCTACACCGAACTGAGATACCTA
CAGCGTGAGCTATGAGAAAGCGCCACGCTTCCCGAAGGGAGAAAGGCGGACAGGTATCCGGTAAGCGGCA
GGGTCGGAACAGGAGAGCGCACGAGGGAGCTTCCAGGGGGAAACGCCTGGTATCTTTATAGTCCTGTCGG
GTTTCGCCACCTCTGACTTGAGCGTCGATTTTTGTGATGCTCGTCAGGGGGGCGGAGCCTATGGAAAAAC
GCCAGCAACGCGGCCTTTTTACGGTTCCTGGCCTTTTGCTGGCCTTTTGCTCACATGTTCTTTCCTGCGT
TATCCCCTGATTCTGTGGATAACCGTATTACCGCCTTTGAGTGAGCTGATACCGCTCGCCGCAGCCGAAC
GACCGAGCGCAGCGAGTCAGTGAGCGAGGAAGCGGAAGAGCGCCCAATACGCAAACCGCCTCTCCCCGCG
CGTTGGCCGATTCATTAATGCAGCTGTGGAATGTGTGTCAGTTAGGGTGTGGAAAGTCCCCAGGCTCCCC
AGCAGGCAGAAGTATGCAAAGCATGCATCTCAATTAGTCAGCAACCAGGTGTGGAAAGTCCCCAGGCTCC
CCAGCAGGCAGAAGTATGCAAAGCATGCATCTCAATTAGTCAGCAACCATAGTCCCGCCCCTAACTCCGC
CCATCCCGCCCCTAACTCCGCCCAGTTCCGCCCATTCTCCGCCCCATGGCTGACTAATTTTTTTTATTTA
TGCAGAGGCCGAGGCCGCCTCGGCCTCTGAGCTATTCCAGAAGTAGTGAGGAGGCTTTTTTGGAGGCCTA
GGCTTTTGCAAAAAGCTTGGACACAAGACAGGCTTGCGAGATATGTTTGAGAATACCACTTTATCCCGCG
TCAGGGAGAGGCAGTGCGTAAAAAGACGCGGACTCATGTGAAATACTGGTTTTTAGTGCGCCAGATCTCT
ATAATCTCGCGCAACCTATTTTCCCCTCGAACACTTTTTAAGCCGTAGATAAACAGGCTGGGACACTTCA
CATGAGCGAAAAATACATCGTCACCTGGGACATGTTGCAGATCCATGCACGTAAACTCGCAAGCCGACTG
ATGCCTTCTGAACAATGGAAAGGCATTATTGCCGTAAGCCGTGGCGGTCTGTACCGGGTGCGTTACTGGC
GCGTGAACTGGGTATTCGTCATGTCGATACCGTTTGTATTTCCAGCTACGATCACGACAACCAGCGCGAG
CTTAAAGTGCTGAAACGCGCAGAAGGCGATGGCGAAGGCTTCATCGTTATTGATGACCTGGTGGATACCG
GTGGTACTGCGGTTGCGATTCGTGAAATGTATCCAAAAGCGCACTTTGTCACCATCTTCGCAAAACCGGC
TGGTCGTCCGCTGGTTGATGACTATGTTGTTGATATCCCGCAAGATACCTGGATTGAACAGCCGTGGGAT
ATGGGCGTCGTATTCGTCCCGCCAATCTCCGGTCGCTAATCTTTTCAACGCCTGGCACTGCCGGGCGTTG
TTCTTTTTAACTTCAGGCGGGTTACAATAGTTTCCAGTAAGTATTCTGGAGGCTGCATCCATGACACAGG
CAAACCTGAGCGAAACCCTGTTCAAACCCCGCTTTAAACATCCTGAAACCTCGACGCTAGTCCGCCGCTT
TAATCACGGCGCACAACCGCCTGTGCAGTCGGCCCTTGATGGTAAAACCATCCCTCACTGGTATCGCATG
ATTAACCGTCTGATGTGGATCTGGCGCGGCATTGACCCACGCGAAATCCTCGACGTCCAGGCACGTATTG
TGATGAGCGATGCCGAACGTACCGACGATGATTTATACGATACGGTGATTGGCTACCGTGGCGGCAACTG
GATTTATGAGTGGGCCCCGGATCTTTGTGAAGGAACCTTACTTCTGTGGTGTGACATAATTGGACAAACT
ACCTACAGAGATTTAAAGCTCTAAGGTAAATATAAAATTTTTAAGTGTATAATGTGTTAAACTACTGATT
CTAATTGTTTGTGTATTTTAGATTCCAACCTATGGAACTGATGAATGGGAGCAGTGGTGGAATGCCTTTA
ATGAGGAAAACCTGTTTTGCTCAGAAGAAATGCCATCTAGTGATGATGAGGCTACTGCTGACTCTCAACA
TTCTACTCCTCCAAAAAAGAAGAGAAAGGTAGAAGACCCCAAGGACTTTCCTTCAGAATTGCTAAGTTTT
TTGAGTCATGCTGTGTTTAGTAATAGAACTCTTGCTTGCTTTGCTATTTACACCACAAAGGAAAAAGCTG
CACTGCTATACAAGAAAATTATGGAAAAATATTCTGTAACCTTTATAAGTAGGCATAACAGTTATAATCA
TAACATACTGTTTTTTCTTACTCCACACAGGCATAGAGTGTCTGCTATTAATAACTATGCTCAAAAATTG
TGTACCTTTAGCTTTTTAATTTGTAAAGGGGTTAATAAGGAATATTTGATGTATAGTGCCTTGACTAGAG
ATCATAATCAGCCATACCACATTTGTAGAGGTTTTACTTGCTTTAAAAAACCTCCCACACCTCCCCCTGA
ACCTGAAACATAAAATGAATGCAATTGTTGTTGTTAACTTGTTTATTGCAGCTTATAATGGTTACAAATA
AAGCAATAGCATCACAAATTTCACAAATAAAGCATTTTTTTCACTGCATTCTAGTTGTGGTTTGTCCAAA
CTCATCAATGTATCTTATCATGTCTGGATCAACTGGATAACTCAAGCTAACCAAAATCATCCCAAACTTC
CCACCCCATACCCTATTACCACTGCCAATTACCTGTGGTTTCATTTACTCTAAACCTGTGATTCCTCTGA
ATTATTTTCATTTTAAAGAAATTGTATTTGTTAAATATGTACTACAAACTTAGTAGTTGGAAGGGCTAAT
TCACTCCCAAAGAAGACAAGATATCCTTGATCTGTGGATCTACCACACACAAGGCTACTTCCCTGATTAG
CAGAACTACACACCAGGGCCAGGGGTCAGATATCCACTGACCTTTGGATGGTGCTACAAGCTAGTACCAG
TTGAGCCAGATAAGGTAGAAGAGGCCAATAAAGGAGAGAACACCAGCTTGTTACACCCTGTGAGCCTGCA
TGGGATGGATGACCCGGAGAGAGAAGTGTTAGAGTGGAGGTTTGACAGCCGCCTAGCATTTCATCACGTG
GCCCGAGAGCTGCATCCGGAGTACTTCAAGAACTGCTGATATCGAGCTTGCTACAAGGGACTTTCCGCTG
GGGACTTTCCAGGGAGGCGTGGCCTGGGCGGGACTGGGGAGTGGCGAGCCCTCAGATCCTGCATATAAGC
AGCTGCTTTTTGCCTGTACTGGGTCTCTCTGGTTAGACCAGATCTGAGCCTGGGAGCTCTCTGGCTAACT
AGGGAACCCACTGCTTAAGCCTCAATAAAGCTTGCCTTGAGTGCTTCAAGTAGTGTGTGCCCGTCTGTTG
TGTGACTCTGGTAACTAGAGATCCCTCAGACCCTTTTAGTCAGTGTGGAAAATCTCTAGCAGTGGCGCCC
GAACAGGGACTTGAAAGCGAAAGGGAAACCAGAGGAGCTCTCTCGACGCAGGACTCGGCTTGCTGAAGCG
CGCACGGCAAGAGGCGAGGGGCGGCGACTGGTGAGTACGCCAAAAATTTTGACTAGCGGAGGCTAGAAGG
AGAGAGATGGGTGCGAGAGCGTCAGTATTAAGCGGGGGAGAATTAGATCGCGATGGGAAAAAATTCGGTT
AAGGCCAGGGGGAAAGAAAAAATATAAATTAAAACATATAGTATGGGCAAGCAGGGAGCTAGAACGATTC
GCAGTTAATCCTGGCCTGTTAGAAACATCAGAAGGCTGTAGACAAATACTGGGACAGCTACAACCATCCC
TTCAGACAGGATCAGAAGAACTTAGATCATTATATAATACAGTAGCAACCCTCTATTGTGTGCATCAAAG
GATAGAGATAAAAGACACCAAGGAAGCTTTAGACAAGATAGAGGAAGAGCAAAACAAAAGTAAGACCACC
GCACAGCAAGCGGCCGCTGATCTTCAGACCTGGAGGAGGAGATATGAGGGACAATTGGAGAAGTGAATTA
TATAAATATAAAGTAGTAAAAATTGAACCATTAGGAGTAGCACCCACCAAGGCAAAGAGAAGAGTGGTGC
AGAGAGAAAAAAGAGCAGTGGGAATAGGAGCTTTGTTCCTTGGGTTCTTGGGAGCAGCAGGAAGCACTAT
GGGCGCAGCGTCAATGACGCTGACGGTACAGGCCAGACAATTATTGTCTGGTATAGTGCAGCAGCAGAAC
AATTTGCTGAGGGCTATTGAGGCGCAACAGCATCTGTTGCAACTCACAGTCTGGGGCATCAAGCAGCTCC
AGGCAAGAATCCTGGCTGTGGAAAGATACCTAAAGGATCAACAGCTCCTGGGGATTTGGGGTTGCTCTGG
AAAACTCATTTGCACCACTGCTGTGCCTTGGAATGCTAGTTGGAGTAATAAATCTCTGGAACAGATTTGG
AATCACACGACCTGGATGGAGTGGGACAGAGAAATTAACAATTACACAAGCTTAATACACTCCTTAATTG
AAGAATCGCAAAACCAGCAAGAAAAGAATGAACAAGAATTATTGGAATTAGATAAATGGGCAAGTTTGTG
GAATTGGTTTAACATAACAAATTGGCTGTGGTATATAAAATTATTCATAATGATAGTAGGAGGCTTGGTA
GGTTTAAGAATAGTTTTTGCTGTACTTTCTATAGTGAATAGAGTTAGGCAGGGATATTCACCATTATCGT
TTCAGACCCACCTCCCAACCCCGAGGGGACCCGACAGGCCCGAAGGAATAGAAGAAGAAGGTGGAGAGAG
AGACAGAGACAGATCCATTCGATTAGTGAACGGATCTCGACGGTATCGCCGAATTCACAAATGGCAGTAT
TCATCCACAATTTTAAAAGAAAAGGGGGGATTGGGGGGTACAGTGCAGGGGAAAGAATAGTAGACATAAT
AGCAACAGACATACAAACTAAAGAATTACAAAAACAAATTACAAAAATTCAAAATTTTCGGGTTTATTAC
AGGGACAGCAGAGATCCACT
Features (pLannotate 1.2.2; 36 found; start..end, strand, type, name):
     22..103     -  polyA_signal   SV40 poly(A) signal: SV40 polyadenylation signal
    126..209     -  CDS            large T antigen (fragment): large T antigen from SV40 (simian virus 40)
    229..282     -  CDS            CyPet (fragment): cyan fluorescent protein optimized for FRET with YPet (Nguyen and Daugherty, 2005) mammalian codon-optimized
    325..1407    -  CDS            SEPTIN2: SEPT2_HUMAN - Also known as DIFF6, KIAA0158, NEDD5, SEPT2. Experimental evidence at protein level: Swiss-Prot protein existence level 1. Filament-forming cytoskeletal GTPase. Forms a filamentous structure with SEPTIN12, SEPTIN6, SEPTIN2 and probably SEPTIN4 at the sperm annulus which is required for the structural integrity and motility of the sperm tail during postmeiotic differentiation (PubMed:25588830). Required for normal organization of the actin cytoskeleton. Plays a role in the biogenesis of polarized columnar- shaped epithelium by maintaining polyglutamylated microtubules, thus facili
   1430..1817    +  promoter       bidirectional TRE promoter: Tet-responsive bidirectional promoter PTight-BI, consisting of seven tet operator sequences flanked on each side by the minimal CMV promoter
   1844..2926    +  CDS            SEPTIN2: SEPT2_HUMAN - Also known as DIFF6, KIAA0158, NEDD5, SEPT2. Experimental evidence at protein level: Swiss-Prot protein existence level 1. Filament-forming cytoskeletal GTPase. Forms a filamentous structure with SEPTIN12, SEPTIN6, SEPTIN2 and probably SEPTIN4 at the sperm annulus which is required for the structural integrity and motility of the sperm tail during postmeiotic differentiation (PubMed:25588830). Required for normal organization of the actin cytoskeleton. Plays a role in the biogenesis of polarized columnar- shaped epithelium by maintaining polyglutamylated microtubules, thus facili
   2978..3031    +  CDS            Superfolder GFP (fragment): Superfolder GFP is a basic (constitutively fluorescent) green fluorescent protein published in 2005, derived from Aequorea victoria. It is reported to be a very rapidly-maturing weak dimer.
   3057..3617    +  misc_feature   IRES: internal ribosome entry site (IRES) of the encephalomyocarditis virus (EMCV)
   3623..4324    +  CDS            TagBFP: monomeric blue fluorescent protein mammalian codon-optimized
   4326..4526    +  CDS            nef (fragment): NEF_HV1Z2 - Experimental evidence at protein level: Swiss-Prot protein existence level 1. Extracellular Nef protein targets CD4(+) T-lymphocytes for apoptosis by interacting with CXCR4 surface receptors. From Human immunodeficiency virus type 1 group M subtype D (isolate Z2/CDC-Z34) (HIV-1).
   4528..4559    +  LTR            3' LTR (ΔU3) (fragment): self-inactivating 3' long terminal repeat (LTR) from HIV-1
   4607..4787    +  LTR            5' LTR (truncated): truncated 5' long terminal repeat (LTR) from HIV-1
   5749..5847    -  CDS            TBC1D5 (fragment): TBCD5_HUMAN - Also known as KIAA0210. Experimental evidence at protein level: Swiss-Prot protein existence level 1. May act as a GTPase-activating protein (GAP) for Rab family protein(s). May act as a GAP for RAB7A. Can displace RAB7A and retromer CSC subcomplex from the endosomal membrane to the cytosol; at least retromer displacement seems to require its catalytic activity (PubMed:19531583, PubMed:20923837). Required for retrograde transport of cargo proteins from endosomes to the trans-Golgi network (TGN); the function seems to require its catalytic activity. Involved in regulation of autop
   6253..6532    +  CDS            TcR (fragment): tetracycline efflux protein; tet; confers resistance to tetracycline
   6533..6581    -  misc_feature   bom (fragment): basis of mobility region from pBR322
   6683..6718    -  CDS            rop (fragment): Rop protein, which maintains plasmids at low copy number; rop
   6813..6917    +  promoter       AmpR promoter: bla
   6918..7778    +  CDS            AmpR: β-lactamase; bla; confers resistance to ampicillin, carbenicillin, and related antibiotics
   7949..8537    +  rep_origin     ori: high-copy-number ColE1/pMB1/pBR322/pUC origin of replication
   8720..8776    +  CDS            lacI (fragment): lac repressor; lacI; The lac repressor binds to the lac operator to inhibit transcription in E. coli. This inhibition can be relieved by adding lactose or isopropyl-β-D-thiogalactopyranoside (IPTG).
   8783..9112    +  promoter       SV40 promoter: SV40 enhancer and early promoter
   9312..9431    +  CDS            gpt (fragment): XGPT_ECOLI - Also known as gpp, gxu. Experimental evidence at protein level: Swiss-Prot protein existence level 1. Purine salvage pathway enzyme that catalyzes the transfer of the ribosyl-5-phosphate group from 5-phospho-alpha-D-ribose 1- diphosphate (PRPP) to the N9 position of the 6-oxopurines guanine and xanthine to form the corresponding ribonucleotides GMP (guanosine 5'- monophosphate) and XMP (xanthosine 5'-monophosphate), with the release of PPi. To a lesser extent, also acts on hypoxanthine (PubMed:9100006, PubMed:3886014). Does not ribophosphorylate adenine (PubMed:3886014). From Esch
   9431..9766    +  CDS            gpt (fragment): XGPT_ECOLI - Also known as gpp, gxu. Experimental evidence at protein level: Swiss-Prot protein existence level 1. Purine salvage pathway enzyme that catalyzes the transfer of the ribosyl-5-phosphate group from 5-phospho-alpha-D-ribose 1- diphosphate (PRPP) to the N9 position of the 6-oxopurines guanine and xanthine to form the corresponding ribonucleotides GMP (guanosine 5'- monophosphate) and XMP (xanthosine 5'-monophosphate), with the release of PPi. To a lesser extent, also acts on hypoxanthine (PubMed:9100006, PubMed:3886014). Does not ribophosphorylate adenine (PubMed:3886014). From Esch
   9861..10166   +  CDS            frsA (fragment): FRSA_ECOLI - Also known as yafA. Experimental evidence at protein level: Swiss-Prot protein existence level 1. Catalyzes the hydrolysis of esters (PubMed:15808744). Displays esterase activity toward pNP-butyrate (PubMed:15808744). May stimulate mixed-acid fermentation by acting as a fermentation/respiration switch that down-regulates respiration and up- regulates fermentation rates (PubMed:15169777). From Escherichia coli (strain K12).
  10170..10244   +  CDS            small t antigen (fragment): SV40 (simian virus 40) small t antigen
  10246..10311   +  intron         small t intron: SV40 (simian virus 40) small t antigen intron
  10441..10461   +  CDS            SV40 NLS: nuclear localization signal of SV40 (simian virus 40) large T antigen
  10780..10863   +  CDS            large T antigen (fragment): large T antigen from SV40 (simian virus 40)
  10886..11020   +  polyA_signal   SV40 poly(A) signal: SV40 polyadenylation signal
  11187..11516   +  CDS            nef (fragment): NEF_HV1BR - Experimental evidence at protein level: Swiss-Prot protein existence level 1. Extracellular Nef protein targets CD4(+) T-lymphocytes for apoptosis by interacting with CXCR4 surface receptors (PubMed:14990729). From Human immunodeficiency virus type 1 group M subtype B (isolate BRU/LAI) (HIV-1).
  11564..11821   +  LTR            5' LTR (truncated): truncated 5' long terminal repeat (LTR) from HIV-1
  11868..11993   +  misc_feature   HIV-1 Ψ: packaging signal of human immunodeficiency virus type 1
  11977..12340   +  CDS            HIV-1 gag (fragment): gag protein from human immunodeficiency virus 1; gag
  12486..12719   +  misc_feature   RRE: The Rev response element (RRE) of HIV-1 allows for Rev-dependent mRNA export from the nucleus to the cytoplasm.
  13096..13196   +  CDS            Rev (fragment): human immunodeficiency virus 1 (HIV-1) Rev protein; rev; enhances nuclear export of unspliced and incompletely spliced viral mRNAs
  13241..13358   +  misc_feature   cPPT/CTS: central polypurine tract and central termination sequence of HIV-1
