[The description below was written by a language model from this plasmid's Addgene catalogue record and pLannotate feature annotations shown in this document.]
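Description:
pTRIP TRE BI_SEPT2 NCmut-14-GFP11_SEPT2 NCmut-14-GFP10 is a 13.4 kb HIV-1-derived lentiviral transfer plasmid for doxycycline/tetracycline-regulated co-expression of two tagged copies of human SEPTIN2 in mammalian cells. It is propagated in E. coli through a high-copy ColE1/pUC-type origin with ampicillin resistance (AmpR). The deposit lists a recombination-deficient growth strain, as is usual for LTR-containing vectors. The viral framework comprises a truncated 5' LTR, the Ψ packaging signal with a gag fragment, the RRE for Rev-dependent RNA export, the cPPT/CTS element, and a self-inactivating ΔU3 3' LTR. The plasmid backbone also carries remnants of pBR322 and an SV40 promoter–gpt cassette. The gpt coding sequence is annotated only as fragments, and the record assigns this cassette no role.

The payload is built around a bidirectional Tet-responsive promoter, in which seven tet operators are flanked on each side by a minimal CMV promoter. This promoter drives divergent transcription of two SEPTIN2 open reading frames, both carrying the F20D and V27D substitutions (the "NCmut" variant). Each is fused at its C terminus to a short GFP β-strand tag, GFP10 on one and GFP11 on the other. The table detects these tags only as small fluorescent-protein fragments and does not show which tag lies on which arm. The "14" in the name probably denotes a linker, though the record does not define it. The reverse-oriented unit ends in an SV40 poly(A) signal. The forward unit continues into an EMCV IRES and TagBFP, giving a blue marker of expressing cells.

GFP10 and GFP11 are the two small tags of a tripartite split-GFP system, so green fluorescence should report close SEPT2–SEPT2 association once the complementary GFP1-9 fragment is supplied. Neither GFP1-9 nor a Tet transactivator is annotated on this plasmid. The associated study concerns the assembly of human septin filaments in cells.
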