Addgene plasmid #180357: pTRIP TRE BI_SEPT2 NCmut-14-GFP11_SEPT2 NCmut-14-GFP10
Purpose: mammalian co-expression of human SEPT2 NCmut fused to GFP10 and of human SEPT2 NCmut fused to GFP11
Depositing lab: Manos Mavrakis. Depositing organization: CNRS UMR 7249, Institut Fresnel. Publication: Human septins organize as octamer-based filaments and mediate actin-membrane anchoring in cells. Martins CS, Taveneau C, Castro-Linares G, Baibakov M, Buzhinsky N, Eroles M, Milanovic V, Omi S, Pedelacq JD, Iv F, Bouillard L, Llewellyn A, Gomes M, Belhabib M, Kuzmic M, Verdier-Pinard P, Lee S, Badache A, Kumar S, Chandre C, Brasselet S, Rico F, Rossier O, Koenderink GH, Wenger J, Cabantous S, Mavrakis M. J Cell Biol. 2023 Mar 6;222(3):e202203016. doi: 10.1083/jcb.202203016. Epub 2022 Dec 23. PubMed 36562751.
Backbone
  Vector backbone: pTRIP TRE BI
  Vector type: Mammalian Expression, Lentiviral
Growth in bacteria
  Bacterial resistance: Ampicillin, 100 μg/mL
  Growth temperature: 37°C
  Growth strain: NEB Stable
  Copy number: High Copy
Gene/Insert 1
  Gene/Insert name: SEPTIN2 (alt name: SEPT2)
  Species: H. sapiens (human)
  Mutation: SEPT2 F20D, V27D
  Entrez Gene: SEPTIN2 (a.k.a. DIFF6, NEDD-5, NEDD5, Pnutl3, SEPT2, hNedd5)
  Promoter: bidirectional TRE
  Tag / fusion protein: GFP11 (C terminal on insert)
  Cloning method: Gibson Cloning
  Sequencing primers: 5′ n/a
Gene/Insert 2
  Gene/Insert name: SEPTIN 2
  Species: H. sapiens (human)
  Mutation: SEPT2 F20D, V27D
  Entrez Gene: SEPTIN2 (a.k.a. DIFF6, NEDD-5, NEDD5, Pnutl3, SEPT2, hNedd5)
  Promoter: bidirectional TRE
  Tag / fusion protein: GFP10 (C terminal on insert)
  Cloning method: Gibson Cloning
  Sequencing primers: 5′ n/a
Gene/Insert 3
  Gene/Insert name: IRES-TagBFP
Terms and licenses: Academic/Nonprofit Terms; Industry Terms: Not Available to Industry
Depositor comments: Please visit https://doi.org/10.1101/2022.02.23.481653 for bioRxiv preprint.
How to cite: pTRIP TRE BI_SEPT2 NCmut-14-GFP11_SEPT2 NCmut-14-GFP10 was a gift from Manos Mavrakis (Addgene plasmid # 180357 ; http://n2t.net/addgene:180357 ; RRID:Addgene_180357)
